>Addgene plasmid #157941 | pDONOR223 R2pH-LAMP1-3xFLAG | addgene full sequence | sequence record 311981 | Addgene NGS Result
AAAAGGCCATCCGTCAGGATGGCCTTCTGCTTAGTTTGATGCCTGGCAGTTTATGGCGGGCGTCCTGCCC
GCCACCCTCCGGGCCGTTGCTTCACAACGTTCAAATCCGCTCCCGGCGGATTTGTCCTACTCAGGAGAGC
GTTCACCGACAAACAACAGATAAAACGAAAGGCCCAGTCTTCCGACTGAGCCTTTCGTTTTATTTGATGC
CTGGCAGTTCCCTACTCTCGCGTTAACGCTAGCATGGATGTTTTCCCAGTCACGACGTTGTAAAACGACG
GCCAGTCTTAAGCTCGGGCCCCAAATAATGATTTTATTTTGACTGATAGTGACCTGTTCGTTGCAACAAA
TTGATGAGCAATGCTTTTTTATAATGCCAACTTTGTACAAAAAAGCAGGCTGGGAATTCACCATGGCGGC
CCCCGGCGCCCGGCGGCCGCTGCTCCTGCTGCTGCTGGCAGGCCTTGCACATGGCGCCTCAGCAGCTAGC
GGTATGGTGAGCAAGGGCGAGGAGGATAACATGGCCATCATCAAGGAGTTCATGCGCTTCAAGGTGCACA
TGGAGGGCTCCGTGAACGGCCACGAGTTCGAGATCGAGGGCGAGGGCGAGGGCCGCCCCTACGAGGGCAC
CCAGACCGCCAAGCTGAAGGTGACCAAGGGTGGCCCCCTGCCCTTCGCCTGGGACATCCTGTCCCCTCAG
TTCATGTACGGCTCCAAGGCCTACGTGAAGCACCCCGCCGACATCCCCGACTACTTGAAGCTGTCCTTCC
CCGAGGGCTTCAAGTGGGAGCGCGTGATGAACTTCGAGGACGGCGGCGTGGTGACCGTGACCCAGGACTC
CTCCCTGCAGGACGGCGAGTTCATCTACAAGGTGAAGCTGCGCGGCACCAACTTCCCCTCCGACGGCCCC
GTAATGCAGAAGAAGACCATGGGCTGGGAGGCCTCCTCCGAGCGGATGTACCCCGAGGACGGCGCCCTGA
AGGGCGAGATCAAGCAGAGGCTGAAGCTGAAGGACGGCGGCCACTACGACGCTGAGGTCAAGACCACCTA
CAAGGCCAAGAAGCCCGTGCAGCTGCCCGGCGCCTACAACGTCAACATCAAGTTGGACATCACCTCCCAC
AACGAGGACTACACCATCGTGGAACAGTACGAACGCGCCGAGGGCCGCCACTCCACCGGCGGCATGGACG
AGCTGTACAAGGGAGCTAGCGGTATGGTGAGCAAGGGCGAGGAGGATAACATGGCCATCATCAAGGAGTT
CATGCGCTTCAAGGTGCACATGGAGGGCTCCGTGAACGGCCACGAGTTCGAGATCGAGGGCGAGGGCGAG
GGCCGCCCCTACGAGGGCACCCAGACCGCCAAGCTGAAGGTGACCAAGGGTGGCCCCCTGCCCTTCGCCT
GGGACATCCTGTCCCCTCAGTTCATGTACGGCTCCAAGGCCTACGTGAAGCACCCCGCCGACATCCCCGA
CTACTTGAAGCTGTCCTTCCCCGAGGGCTTCAAGTGGGAGCGCGTGATGAACTTCGAGGACGGCGGCGTG
GTGACCGTGACCCAGGACTCCTCCCTGCAGGACGGCGAGTTCATCTACAAGGTGAAGCTGCGCGGCACCA
ACTTCCCCTCCGACGGCCCCGTAATGCAGAAGAAGACCATGGGCTGGGAGGCCTCCTCCGAGCGGATGTA
CCCCGAGGACGGCGCCCTGAAGGGCGAGATCAAGCAGAGGCTGAAGCTGAAGGACGGCGGCCACTACGAC
GCTGAGGTCAAGACCACCTACAAGGCCAAGAAGCCCGTGCAGCTGCCCGGCGCCTACAACGTCAACATCA
AGTTGGACATCACCTCCCACAACGAGGACTACACCATCGTGGAACAGTACGAACGCGCCGAGGGCCGCCA
CTCCACCGGCGGCATGGACGAGCTGTACAAGGGAGCTAGCGGGGGGCCCGGGATGAGTAAAGGAGAAGAA
CTTTTCACTGGAGTTGTCCCAATTCTTGTTGAATTAGATGGTGATGTTAATGGGCACAAATTTTCTGTCA
GTGGAGAGGGTGAAGGTGATGCAACATACGGAAAACTTACCCTTAAATTTATTTGCACTACTGGAAAACT
ACCTGTTCCTTGGCCAACACTTGTCACTACTTTAACTTATGGCGTTCAATGCTTTTCAAGATACCCAGAT
CATATGAAACGGCATGACTTTTTCAAGAGTGCCATGCCCGAAGGTTATGTACAGGAAAGAACTATATTTT
TCAAAGATGACGGGAACTACAAGACACGTGCTGAAGTCAAGTTTGAAGGTGATACCCTTGTTAATAGAAT
CGAGTTAAAAGGTATTGATTTTAAAGAAGATGGAAACATTCTTGGACACAAATTGGAATACAACTATAAC
GATCACCAGGTGTACATCATGGCAGACAAACAAAAGAATGGAATCAAAGCTAACTTCAAAATTAGACACA
ACATTGAAGATGGAGGCGTTCAACTAGCAGACCATTATCAACAAAATACTCCAATTGGCGATGGGCCCGT
CCTTTTACCAGACAACCATTACCTGTTTACAACTTCTACTCTTTCGAAAGATCCCAACGAAAAGAGAGAC
CACATGGTCCTTCTTGAGTTTGTAACAGCTGCTGGGATTACACATGGCATGGATGAACTATACAAACCCG
GGGGGCTCTTTGAGGTGAAAAACAATGGCACAACGTGTATAATGGCCAGCTTCTCTGCCTCCTTTCTGAC
CACCTACGAGACTGCGAATGGTTCTCAGATCGTGAACATTTCCCTGCCAGCCTCTGCAGAAGTACTGAAA
AATGGCAGTTCTTGTGGTAAAGAAAATGTTTCTGACCCCAGCCTCACAATTACTTTTGGAAGAGGATATT
TACTGACACTCAACTTCACAAAAAATACAACACGTTACAGTGTCCAGCATATGTATTTTACATATAACTT
GTCAGATACAGAACATTTTCCCAATGCCATCAGCAAAGAGATCTACACCATGGATTCCACAACTGACATC
AAGGCAGACATCAACAAAGCATACCGGTGTGTCAGTGATATCCGGGTCTACATGAAGAATGTGACCGTTG
TGCTCCGGGATGCCACTATCCAGGCCTACCTGTCGAGTGGCAACTTCAGCAAGGAAGAGACACACTGCAC
ACAGGATGGACCTTCCCCAACCACTGGGCCACCCAGCCCCTCACCACCACTTGTGCCCACAAACCCCACT
GTATCCAAGTACAATGTTACTGGTAACAACGGAACCTGCCTGCTGGCCTCTATGGCACTGCAACTGAATA
TCACCTACCTGAAAAAGGACAACAAGACGGTGACCAGAGCGTTCAACATCAGCCCAAATGACACATCTAG
TGGGAGTTGCGGTATCAACTTGGTGACCCTGAAAGTGGAGAACAAGAACAGAGCCCTGGAATTGCAGTTT
GGGATGAATGCCAGCTCTAGCCTGTTTTTCCTGCAAGGAGTGCGCTTGAATATGACTCTTCCTGATGCCC
TAGTGCCCACATTCAGCATCTCCAACCATTCACTGAAAGCTCTTCAGGCCACTGTGGGAAACTCATACAA
GTGCAACACTGAGGAACACATCTTTGTCAGCAAGATGCTCTCCCTCAATGTCTTCAGTGTGCAGGTCCAG
GCTTTCAAGGTGGACAGTGACAGGTTTGGGTCTGTGGAAGAGTGTGTTCAGGATGGTAACAACATGTTGA
TCCCCATTGCTGTGGGCGGTGCCCTGGCAGGGCTGGTCCTCATCGTCCTCATTGCCTACCTCATTGGCAG
GAAGAGGAGTCACGCCGGCTATCAGACCATCGACTACAAAGACCATGACGGTGATTATAAAGATCATGAC
ATCGACTACAAGGATGACGATGACAAGTAGGAATTCCACCCAGCTTTCTTGTACAAAGTTGGCATTATAA
GAAAGCATTGCTTATCAATTTGTTGCAACGAACAGGTCACTATCAGTCAAAATAAAATCATTATTTGCCA
TCCAGCTGATATCCCCTATAGTGAGTCGTATTACATGGTCATAGCTGTTTCCTGGCAGCTCTGGCCCGTG
TCTCAAAATCTCTGATGTTACATTGCACAAGATAAAAATATATCATCATGCCTCCTCTAGACCAGCCAGG
ACAGAAATGCCTCGACTTCGCTGCTACCCAAGGTTGCCGGGTGACGCACACCGTGGAAACGGATGAAGGC
ACGAACCCAGTGGACATAAGCCTGTTCGGTTCGTAAGCTGTAATGCAAGTAGCGTATGCGCTCACGCAAC
TGGTCCAGAACCTTGACCGAACGCAGCGGTGGTAACGGCGCAGTGGCGGTTTTCATGGCTTGTTATGACT
GTTTTTTTGGGGTACAGTCTATGCCTCGGGCATCCAAGCAGCAAGCGCGTTACGCCGTGGGTCGATGTTT
GATGTTATGGAGCAGCAACGATGTTACGCAGCAGGGCAGTCGCCCTAAAACAAAGTTAAACATTATGAGG
GAAGCGGTGATCGCCGAAGTATCGACTCAACTATCAGAGGTAGTTGGCGTCATCGAGCGCCATCTCGAAC
CGACGTTGCTGGCCGTACATTTGTACGGCTCCGCAGTGGATGGCGGCCTGAAGCCACACAGTGATATTGA
TTTGCTGGTTACGGTGACCGTAAGGCTTGATGAAACAACGCGGCGAGCTTTGATCAACGACCTTTTGGAA
ACTTCGGCTTCCCCTGGAGAGAGCGAGATTCTCCGCGCTGTAGAAGTCACCATTGTTGTGCACGACGACA
TCATTCCGTGGCGTTATCCAGCTAAGCGCGAACTGCAATTTGGAGAATGGCAGCGCAATGACATTCTTGC
AGGTATCTTCGAGCCAGCCACGATCGACATTGATCTGGCTATCTTGCTGACAAAAGCAAGAGAACATAGC
GTTGCCTTGGTAGGTCCAGCGGCGGAGGAACTCTTTGATCCGGTTCCTGAACAGGATCTATTTGAGGCGC
TAAATGAAACCTTAACGCTATGGAACTCGCCGCCCGACTGGGCTGGCGATGAGCGAAATGTAGTGCTTAC
GTTGTCCCGCATTTGGTACAGCGCAGTAACCGGCAAAATCGCGCCGAAGGATGTCGCTGCCGACTGGGCA
ATGGAGCGCCTGCCGGCCCAGTATCAGCCCGTCATACTTGAAGCTAGACAGGCTTATCTTGGACAAGAAG
AAGATCGCTTGGCCTCGCGCGCAGATCAGTTGGAAGAATTTGTCCACTACGTGAAAGGCGAGATCACCAA
GGTAGTCGGCAAATAACCCTCGAGCCACCCATGACCAAAATCCCTTAACGTGAGTTACGCGTCGTTCCAC
TGAGCGTCAGACCCCGTAGAAAAGATCAAAGGATCTTCTTGAGATCCTTTTTTTCTGCGCGTAATCTGCT
GCTTGCAAACAAAAAAACCACCGCTACCAGCGGTGGTTTGTTTGCCGGATCAAGAGCTACCAACTCTTTT
TCCGAAGGTAACTGGCTTCAGCAGAGCGCAGATACCAAATACTGTTCTTCTAGTGTAGCCGTAGTTAGGC
CACCACTTCAAGAACTCTGTAGCACCGCCTACATACCTCGCTCTGCTAATCCTGTTACCAGTGGCTGCTG
CCAGTGGCGATAAGTCGTGTCTTACCGGGTTGGACTCAAGACGATAGTTACCGGATAAGGCGCAGCGGTC
GGGCTGAACGGGGGGTTCGTGCACACAGCCCAGCTTGGAGCGAACGACCTACACCGAACTGAGATACCTA
CAGCGTGAGCTATGAGAAAGCGCCACGCTTCCCGAAGGGAGAAAGGCGGACAGGTATCCGGTAAGCGGCA
GGGTCGGAACAGGAGAGCGCACGAGGGAGCTTCCAGGGGGAAACGCCTGGTATCTTTATAGTCCTGTCGG
GTTTCGCCACCTCTGACTTGAGCGTCGATTTTTGTGATGCTCGTCAGGGGGGCGGAGCCTATGGAAAAAC
GCCAGCAACGCGGCCTTTTTACGGTTCCTGGCCTTTTGCTGGCCTTTTGCTCACATGTTCTTTCCTGCGT
TATCCCCTGATTCTGTGGATAACCGTATTACCGCCTTTGAGTGAGCTGATACCGCTCGCCGCAGCCGAAC
GACCGAGCGCAGCGAGTCAGTGAGCGAGGAAGCGGAAGAGCGCCCAATACGCAAACCGCCTCTCCCCGCG
CGTTGGCCGATTCATTAATGCAGCTGGCACGACAGGTTTCCCGACTGGAAAGCGGGCAGTGAGCGCAACG
CAATTAATACGCGTACCGCTAGCCAGGAAGAGTTTGTAGAAACGCA
Features (pLannotate 1.2.2; 17 found; start..end, strand, type, name):
      1..28      -  terminator     rrnB T2 terminator: transcription terminator T2 from the E. coli rrnB gene
    160..203     +  terminator     rrnB T1 terminator: Escherichia coli rrnB; transcription terminator T1 from the E. coli rrnB gene
    250..286     -  CDS            lacZα (fragment): LacZα fragment of β-galactosidase; lacZ fragment
    302..401     +  protein_bind   attL1: mutant version of attL; recombination site for the Gateway® LR reaction LR Clonase™
    413..484     +  CDS            Lamp1 (fragment): LAMP1_MOUSE - Also known as Lamp-1. Experimental evidence at protein level: Swiss-Prot protein existence level 1. Presents carbohydrate ligands to selectins. Also implicated in tumor cell metastasis. From Mus musculus (Mouse).
    494..1201    +  CDS            mCherry: mCherry is a basic (constitutively fluorescent) red fluorescent protein published in 2004, derived from Discosoma sp.. It is reported to be a very rapidly-maturing monomer with low acid sensitivity.
   1214..1921    +  CDS            mCherry: mCherry is a basic (constitutively fluorescent) red fluorescent protein published in 2004, derived from Discosoma sp.. It is reported to be a very rapidly-maturing monomer with low acid sensitivity.
   1943..2656    +  CDS            superecliptic pHluorin: pH-sensitive mutant of green fluorescent protein (Ng et al., 2002) excited strongly by blue light at neutral pH but minimally fluorescent at acidic pH
   2573..3811    +  CDS            Lamp1: LAMP1_MOUSE - Also known as Lamp-1. Experimental evidence at protein level: Swiss-Prot protein existence level 1. Presents carbohydrate ligands to selectins. Also implicated in tumor cell metastasis. From Mus musculus (Mouse).
   3812..3877    +  CDS            3xFLAG: three tandem FLAG® epitope tags, followed by an enterokinase cleavage site
   3888..3987    -  protein_bind   attL2: mutant version of attL; recombination site for the Gateway® LR reaction LR Clonase™
   4005..4023    -  promoter       T7 promoter: promoter for bacteriophage T7 RNA polymerase
   4213..4236    +  promoter       Pc promoter (fragment): intI1 (promoter lies within the coding sequence); class 1 integron promoter
   4412..4468    +  CDS            GmR (fragment): gentamycin acetyltransferase; aacC1; confers resistance to gentamycin
   4475..5266    +  CDS            SmR: aminoglycoside adenylyltransferase (Murphy, 1985); aadA; confers resistance to spectinomycin and streptomycin
   5359..5947    +  rep_origin     ori: high-copy-number ColE1/pMB1/pBR322/pUC origin of replication
   6130..6222    +  CDS            lacI (fragment): lac repressor; lacI; The lac repressor binds to the lac operator to inhibit transcription in E. coli. This inhibition can be relieved by adding lactose or isopropyl-β-D-thiogalactopyranoside (IPTG).
