[The description below was written by a language model from this plasmid's Addgene catalogue record and pLannotate feature annotations shown in this document.]
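Description:
pDONOR223 R2pH-LAMP1-3xFLAG is a Gateway entry-type clone built in the pDONOR223 backbone, carrying a genetically encoded ratiometric sensor of lysosomal lumenal pH. The 6,276 nt plasmid is propagated in E. coli from a high-copy ColE1/pUC-type origin and selected with spectinomycin through the aadA (SmR) aminoglycoside adenylyltransferase gene, which sits downstream of a class 1 integron Pc promoter fragment. rrnB T1 and T2 terminators lie upstream of the cloning region and help insulate the insert from read-through transcription. Short lacZα, lacI and gentamicin-resistance fragments are annotated as backbone remnants.

The insert lies between attL1 and attL2 sites, so it can be moved by an LR recombination reaction into any compatible destination vector. No eukaryotic promoter is annotated in this plasmid, meaning expression in mammalian cells depends on the destination vector chosen; a T7 promoter lies just outside attL2, pointing back toward the insert. The annotated open reading frame begins with a short N-terminal fragment of mouse Lamp1, presumably the signal sequence, followed by two tandem mCherry copies, superecliptic pHluorin, the remainder of the mouse Lamp1 coding sequence, and a C-terminal 3xFLAG epitope. This arrangement should place the fluorescent proteins on the lumenal side of the lysosomal membrane protein. pHluorin fluorescence is quenched at acidic pH whereas mCherry is comparatively acid-insensitive, so the green-to-red ratio reports lumenal pH independently of sensor abundance. The 3xFLAG tag allows immunodetection or affinity capture. The associated work used the sensor for live imaging of intralysosomal pH in cell lines and primary neuronal cultures.
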