Addgene plasmid #157941: pDONOR223 R2pH-LAMP1-3xFLAG
Purpose: gateway donor vector encoding ratiometric sensor of lysosomal lumenal pH
Depositing lab: Massimiliano Stagi. Depositing organization: University of Liverpool. Publication: Live imaging of intra-lysosome pH in cell lines and primary neuronal culture using a novel genetically encoded biosensor. Ponsford AH, Ryan TA, Raimondi A, Cocucci E, Wycislo SA, Frohlich F, Swan LE, Stagi M. Autophagy. 2020 Jun 9:1-19. doi: 10.1080/15548627.2020.1771858. PubMed 32515674.
Backbone
  Vector backbone: pDONOR223
  Vector type: GATEWAY system
Growth in bacteria
  Bacterial resistance: Spectinomycin, 50 μg/mL
  Growth temperature: 37°C
  Growth strain: DH5alpha
  Copy number: High Copy
Gene/Insert
  Gene/Insert name: R2pH-LAMP1-3xFLAG
  Species: M. musculus (mouse)
  Insert size (bp): 2745
  GenBank ID: NM_001317353.1:229-1452
  Entrez Gene: Lamp1 (a.k.a. CD107a, LGP-120, LGP-A, Lamp-1, P2B, Perk)
  Tag / fusion protein: mCherry; pHluorin; 3XFLAG (C terminal on insert)
  Cloning method: Gateway Cloning
  Sequencing primers: 5′ TCGCGTTAACGCTAGCATGGAT; 3′ GTAACATCAGAGATTTTGAGACAC
Terms and licenses: Academic/Nonprofit Terms; Industry Terms: Not Available to Industry
How to cite: pDONOR223 R2pH-LAMP1-3xFLAG was a gift from Massimiliano Stagi (Addgene plasmid # 157941 ; http://n2t.net/addgene:157941 ; RRID:Addgene_157941)
