>Addgene plasmid #157941 | pDONOR223 R2pH-LAMP1-3xFLAG | depositor partial sequence | sequence record 304807 | RpH-LAMP1-3xFLAG
ATGGCGGCCCCCGGCGCCCGGCGGCCGCTGCTCCTGCTGCTGCTGGCAGGCCTTGCACATGGCGCCTCAG
CAGCTAGCGGTATGGTGAGCAAGGGCGAGGAGGATAACATGGCCATCATCAAGGAGTTCATGCGCTTCAA
GGTGCACATGGAGGGCTCCGTGAACGGCCACGAGTTCGAGATCGAGGGCGAGGGCGAGGGCCGCCCCTAC
GAGGGCACCCAGACCGCCAAGCTGAAGGTGACCAAGGGTGGCCCCCTGCCCTTCGCCTGGGACATCCTGT
CCCCTCAGTTCATGTACGGCTCCAAGGCCTACGTGAAGCACCCCGCCGACATCCCCGACTACTTGAAGCT
GTCCTTCCCCGAGGGCTTCAAGTGGGAGCGCGTGATGAACTTCGAGGACGGCGGCGTGGTGACCGTGACC
CAGGACTCCTCCCTGCAGGACGGCGAGTTCATCTACAAGGTGAAGCTGCGCGGCACCAACTTCCCCTCCG
ACGGCCCCGTAATGCAGAAGAAGACCATGGGCTGGGAGGCCTCCTCCGAGCGGATGTACCCCGAGGACGG
CGCCCTGAAGGGCGAGATCAAGCAGAGGCTGAAGCTGAAGGACGGCGGCCACTACGACGCTGAGGTCAAG
ACCACCTACAAGGCCAAGAAGCCCGTGCAGCTGCCCGGCGCCTACAACGTCAACATCAAGTTGGACATCA
CCTCCCACAACGAGGACTACACCATCGTGGAACAGTACGAACGCGCCGAGGGCCGCCACTCCACCGGCGG
CATGGACGAGCTGTACAAGGCTAGCGGGGGGCCCGGGATGAGTAAAGGAGAAGAACTTTTCACTGGAGTT
GTCCCAATTCTTGTTGAATTAGATGGTGATGTTAATGGGCACAAATTTTCTGTCAGTGGAGAGGGTGAAG
GTGATGCAACATACGGAAAACTTACCCTTAAATTTATTTGCACTACTGGAAAACTACCTGTTCCATGGCC
AACACTTGTCACTACTTTAACTTATGGTGTTCAATGCTTTTCAAGATACCCAGATCATATGAAACGGCAT
GACTTTTTCAAGAGTGCCATGCCCGAAGGTTATGTACAGGAAAGAACTATATTTTTCAAAGATGACGGGA
ACTACAAGACACGTGCTGAAGTCAAGTTTGAAGGTGATACCCTTGTTAATAGAATCGAGTTAAAAGGTAT
TGATTTTAAAGAAGATGGAAACATTCTTGGACACAAATTGGAATACAACTATAACGATCACCAGGTGTAC
ATCATGGCAGACAAACAAAAGAATGGAATCAAAGCTAACTTCAAAATTAGACACAACATTGAAGATGGAG
GCGTTCAACTAGCAGACCATTATCAACAAAATACTCCAATTGGCGATGGGCCCGTCCTTTTACCAGACAA
CCATTACCTGTTTACAACTTCTACTCTTTCGAAAGATCCCAACGAAAAGAGAGACCACATGGTCCTTCTT
GAGTTTGTAACAGCTGCTGGGATTACACATGGCATGGATGAACTATACAAACCCGGGGGGCTCTTTGAGG
TGAAAAACAATGGCACAACGTGTATAATGGCCAGCTTCTCTGCCTCCTTTCTGACCACCTACGAGACTGC
GAATGGTTCTCAGATCGTGAACATTTCCCTGCCAGCCTCTGCAGAAGTACTGAAAAATGGCAGTTCTTGT
GGTAAAGAAAATGTTTCTGACCCCAGCCTCACAATTACTTTTGGAAGAGGATATTTACTGACACTCAACT
TCACAAAAAATACAACACGTTACAGTGTCCAGCATATGTATTTTACATATAACTTGTCAGATACAGAACA
TTTTCCCAATGCCATCAGCAAAGAGATCTACACCATGGATTCCACAACTGACATCAAGGCAGACATCAAC
AAAGCATACCGGTGTGTCAGTGATATCCGGGTCTACATGAAGAATGTGACCGTTGTGCTCCGGGATGCCA
CTATCCAGGCCTACCTGTCGAGTGGCAACTTCAGCAAGGAAGAGACACACTGCACACAGGATGGACCTTC
CCCAACCACTGGGCCACCCAGCCCCTCACCACCACTTGTGCCCACAAACCCCACTGTATCCAAGTACAAT
GTTACTGGTAACAACGGAACCTGCCTGCTGGCCTCTATGGCACTGCAACTGAATATCACCTACCTGAAAA
AGGACAACAAGACGGTGACCAGAGCGTTCAACATCAGCCCAAATGACACATCTAGTGGGAGTTGCGGTAT
CAACTTGGTGACCCTGAAAGTGGAGAACAAGAACAGAGCCCTGGAATTGCAGTTTGGGATGAATGCCAGC
TCTAGCCTGTTTTTCCTGCAAGGAGTGCGCTTGAATATGACTCTTCCTGATGCCCTAGTGCCCACATTCA
GCATCTCCAACCATTCACTGAAAGCTCTTCAGGCCACTGTGGGAAACTCATACAAGTGCAACACTGAGGA
ACACATCTTTGTCAGCAAGATGCTCTCCCTCAATGTCTTCAGTGTGCAGGTCCAGGCTTTCAAGGTGGAC
AGTGACAGGTTTGGGTCTGTGGAAGAGTGTGTTCAGGATGGTAACAACATGTTGATCCCCATTGCTGTGG
GCGGTGCCCTGGCAGGGCTGGTCCTCATCGTCCTCATTGCCTACCTCATTGGCAGGAAGAGGAGTCACGC
CGGCTATCAGACCATCGACTACAAAGACCATGACGGTGATTATAAAGATCATGACATCGACTACAAGGAT
GACGATGACAAGTAGGAATTC
