>Addgene plasmid #157941 | pDONOR223 R2pH-LAMP1-3xFLAG | depositor partial sequence | sequence record 304808 | CDS791_14487911_14487911 FOR
CCGACGTTGTAAACGACGGCCAGTCTTAAGCTCGGGCCCCAAATAATGATTTTATTTTGACTGATAGTGA
CCTGTTCGTTGCAACAAATTGATGAGCAATGCTTTTTTATAATGCCAACTTTGTACAAAAAAGCAGGCTG
GGAATTCACCATGGCGGCCCCCGGCGCCCGGCGGCCGCTGCTCCTGCTGCTGCTGGCAGGCCTTGCACAT
GGCGCCTCAGCAGCTAGCGGTATGGTGAGCAAGGGCGAGGAGGATAACATGGCCATCATCAAGGAGTTCA
TGCGCTTCAAGGTGCACATGGAGGGCTCCGTGAACGGCCACGAGTTCGAGATCGAGGGCGAGGGCGAGGG
CCGCCCCTACGAGGGCACCCAGACCGCCAAGCTGAAGGTGACCAAGGGTGGCCCCCTGCCCTTCGCCTGG
GACATCCTGTCCCCTCAGTTCATGTACGGCTCCAAGGCCTACGTGAAGCACCCCGCCGACATCCCCGACT
ACTTGAAGCTGTCCTTCCCCGAGGGCTTCAAGTGGGAGCGCGTGATGAACTTCGAGGACGGCGGCGTGGT
GACCGTGACCCAGGACTCCTCCCTGCAGGACGGCGAGTTCATCTACAAGGTGAAGCTGCGCGGCACCAAC
TTCCCCTCCGACGGCCCCGTAATGCATAAGAAGACCATGGGCTGGGAGGCCTCCTCCGAGCGGATGTACC
CCGAGGACGGCGCCCTGAAGGACGAGATCAAGCAGAGGCTGAAGCTGAATGACAGCGGCCACTACGACGC
TGAGGTCAAGACCACCTACTAGGCCCAGAAGCCCGTGCAGCTGCTCGGCGCCGACAACGTCAACATCAAG
TTGTACGTCACCTCA
