>Addgene plasmid #157941 | pDONOR223 R2pH-LAMP1-3xFLAG | depositor partial sequence | sequence record 304809 | REV CDS807_14488079_14488079
CCACCACTTGTGCCCACAAACCCCACTGTATCCAAGTACAATGTTACTGGTAACAACGGAACCTGCCTGC
TGGCCTCTATGGCACTGCAACTGAATATCACCTACCTGAAAAAGGACAACAAGACGGTGACCAGAGCGTT
CAACATCAGCCCAAATGACACATCTAGTGGGAGTTGCGGTATCAACTTGGTGACCCTGAAAGTGGAGAAC
AAGAACAGAGCCCTGGAATTGCAGTTTGGGATGAATGCCAGCTCTAGCCTGTTTTTCCTGCAAGGAGTGC
GCTTGAATATGACTCTTCCTGATGCCCTAGTGCCCACATTCAGCATCTCCAACCATTCACTGAAAGCTCT
TCAGGCCACTGTGGGAAACTCATACAAGTGCAACACTGAGGAACACATCTTTGTCAGCAAGATGCTCTCC
CTCAATGTCTTCAGTGTGCAGGTCCAGGCTTTCAAGGTGGACAGTGACAGGTTTGGGTCTGTGGAAGAGT
GTGTTCAGGATGGTAACAACATGTTGATCCCCATTGCTGTGGGCGGTGCCCTGGCAGGGCTGGTCCTCAT
CGTCCTCATTGCCTACCTCATTGGCAGGAAGAGGAGTCACGCCGGCTATCAGACCATCGACTACAAAGAC
CATGACGGTGATTATAAAGATCATGACATCGACTACAAGGATGACGATGACAAGTAGGAATTCCACCCAG
CTTTCTTGTACAAAGTTGGCATTATAAGAAAGCATTGCTTATCAATTTGTTGCAACGAACAGGTCACTAT
CAGTCAAAATAAAATCATTATTTGCCATCCAGCTGATATCCCCTATAGTGAGTCGTATTACATGGTCATA
GCTTTCCGCAT
